>Addgene plasmid #62310 | pET32a-LIC | addgene full sequence | sequence record 326570 | Addgene NGS Result
TCAACGGCCTCAACCTACTACTGGGCTGCTTCCTAATGCAGGAGTCGCATAAGGGAGAGCGTCGAGATCC
CGGACACCATCGAATGGCGCAAAACCTTTCGCGGTATGGCATGATAGCGCCCGGAAGAGAGTCAATTCAG
GGTGGTGAATGTGAAACCAGTAACGTTATACGATGTCGCAGAGTATGCCGGTGTCTCTTATCAGACCGTT
TCCCGCGTGGTGAACCAGGCCAGCCACGTTTCTGCGAAAACGCGGGAAAAAGTGGAAGCGGCGATGGCGG
AGCTGAATTACATTCCCAACCGCGTGGCACAACAACTGGCGGGCAAACAGTCGTTGCTGATTGGCGTTGC
CACCTCCAGTCTGGCCCTGCACGCGCCGTCGCAAATTGTCGCGGCGATTAAATCTCGCGCCGATCAACTG
GGTGCCAGCGTGGTGGTGTCGATGGTAGAACGAAGCGGCGTCGAAGCCTGTAAAGCGGCGGTGCACAATC
TTCTCGCGCAACGCGTCAGTGGGCTGATCATTAACTATCCGCTGGATGACCAGGATGCCATTGCTGTGGA
AGCTGCCTGCACTAATGTTCCGGCGTTATTTCTTGATGTCTCTGACCAGACACCCATCAACAGTATTATT
TTCTCCCATGAAGACGGTACGCGACTGGGCGTGGAGCATCTGGTCGCATTGGGTCACCAGCAAATCGCGC
TGTTAGCGGGCCCATTAAGTTCTGTCTCGGCGCGTCTGCGTCTGGCTGGCTGGCATAAATATCTCACTCG
CAATCAAATTCAGCCGATAGCGGAACGGGAAGGCGACTGGAGTGCCATGTCCGGTTTTCAACAAACCATG
CAAATGCTGAATGAGGGCATCGTTCCCACTGCGATGCTGGTTGCCAACGATCAGATGGCGCTGGGCGCAA
TGCGCGCCATTACCGAGTCCGGGCTGCGCGTTGGTGCGGACATCTCGGTAGTGGGATACGACGATACCGA
AGACAGCTCATGTTATATCCCGCCGTTAACCACCATCAAACAGGATTTTCGCCTGCTGGGGCAAACCAGC
GTGGACCGCTTGCTGCAACTCTCTCAGGGCCAGGCGGTGAAGGGCAATCAGCTGTTGCCCGTCTCACTGG
TGAAAAGAAAAACCACCCTGGCGCCCAATACGCAAACCGCCTCTCCCCGCGCGTTGGCCGATTCATTAAT
GCAGCTGGCACGACAGGTTTCCCGACTGGAAAGCGGGCAGTGAGCGCAACGCAATTAATGTAAGTTAGCT
CACTCATTAGGCACCGGGATCTCGACCGATGCCCTTGAGAGCCTTCAACCCAGTCAGCTCCTTCCGGTGG
GCGCGGGGCATGACTATCGTCGCCGCACTTATGACTGTCTTCTTTATCATGCAACTCGTAGGACAGGTGC
CGGCAGCGCTCTGGGTCATTTTCGGCGAGGACCGCTTTCGCTGGAGCGCGACGATGATCGGCCTGTCGCT
TGCGGTATTCGGAATCTTGCACGCCCTCGCTCAAGCCTTCGTCACTGGTCCCGCCACCAAACGTTTCGGC
GAGAAGCAGGCCATTATCGCCGGCATGGCGGCCCCACGGGTGCGCATGATCGTGCTCCTGTCGTTGAGGA
CCCGGCTAGGCTGGCGGGGTTGCCTTACTGGTTAGCAGAATGAATCACCGATACGCGAGCGAACGTGAAG
CGACTGCTGCTGCAAAACGTCTGCGACCTGAGCAACAACATGAATGGTCTTCGGTTTCCGTGTTTCGTAA
AGTCTGGAAACGCGGAAGTCAGCGCCCTGCACCATTATGTTCCGGATCTGCATCGCAGGATGCTGCTGGC
TACCCTGTGGAACACCTACATCTGTATTAACGAAGCGCTGGCATTGACCCTGAGTGATTTTTCTCTGGTC
CCGCCGCATCCATACCGCCAGTTGTTTACCCTCACAACGTTCCAGTAACCGGGCATGTTCATCATCAGTA
ACCCGTATCGTGAGCATCCTCTCTCGTTTCATCGGTATCATTACCCCCATGAACAGAAATCCCCCTTACA
CGGAGGCATCAGTGACCAAACAGGAAAAAACCGCCCTTAACATGGCCCGCTTTATCAGAAGCCAGACATT
AACGCTTCTGGAGAAACTCAACGAGCTGGACGCGGATGAACAGGCAGACATCTGTGAATCGCTTCACGAC
CACGCTGATGAGCTTTACCGCAGCTGCCTCGCGCGTTTCGGTGATGACGGTGAAAACCTCTGACACATGC
AGCTCCCGGAGACGGTCACAGCTTGTCTGTAAGCGGATGCCGGGAGCAGACAAGCCCGTCAGGGCGCGTC
AGCGGGTGTTGGCGGGTGTCGGGGCGCAGCCATGACCCAGTCACGTAGCGATAGCGGAGTGTATACTGGC
TTAACTATGCGGCATCAGAGCAGATTGTACTGAGAGTGCACCATTGCGGTGTGAAATACCGCACAGATGC
GTAAGGAGAAAATACCGCATCAGGCGCTCTTCCGCTTCCTCGCTCACTGACTCGCTGCGCTCGGTCGTTC
GGCTGCGGCGAGCGGTATCAGCTCACTCAAAGGCGGTAATACGGTTATCCACAGAATCAGGGGATAACGC
AGGAAAGAACATGTGAGCAAAAGGCCAGCAAAAGGCCAGGAACCGTAAAAAGGCCGCGTTGCTGGCGTTT
TTCCATAGGCTCCGCCCCCCTGACGAGCATCACAAAAATCGACGCTCAAGTCAGAGGTGGCGAAACCCGA
CAGGACTATAAAGATACCAGGCGTTTCCCCCTGGAAGCTCCCTCGTGCGCTCTCCTGTTCCGACCCTGCC
GCTTACCGGATACCTGTCCGCCTTTCTCCCTTCGGGAAGCGTGGCGCTTTCTCATAGCTCACGCTGTAGG
TATCTCAGTTCGGTGTAGGTCGTTCGCTCCAAGCTGGGCTGTGTGCACGAACCCCCCGTTCAGCCCGACC
GCTGCGCCTTATCCGGTAACTATCGTCTTGAGTCCAACCCGGTAAGACACGACTTATCGCCACTGGCAGC
AGCCACTGGTAACAGGATTAGCAGAGCGAGGTATGTAGGCGGTGCTACAGAGTTCTTGAAGTGGTGGCCT
AACTACGGCTACACTAGAAGGACAGTATTTGGTATCTGCGCTCTGCTGAAGCCAGTTACCTTCGGAAAAA
GAGTTGGTAGCTCTTGATCCGGCAAACAAACCACCGCTGGTAGCGGTGGTTTTTTTGTTTGCAAGCAGCA
GATTACGCGCAGAAAAAAAGGATCTCAAGAAGATCCTTTGATCTTTTCTACGGGGTCTGACGCTCAGTGG
AACGAAAACTCACGTTAAGGGATTTTGGTCATGAGATTATCAAAAAGGATCTTCACCTAGATCCTTTTAA
ATTAAAAATGAAGTTTTAAATCAATCTAAAGTATATATGAGTAAACTTGGTCTGACAGTTACCAATGCTT
AATCAGTGAGGCACCTATCTCAGCGATCTGTCTATTTCGTTCATCCATAGTTGCCTGACTCCCCGTCGTG
TAGATAACTACGATACGGGAGGGCTTACCATCTGGCCCCAGTGCTGCAATGATACCGCGAGACCCACGCT
CACCGGCTCCAGATTTATCAGCAATAAACCAGCCAGCCGGAAGGGCCGAGCGCAGAAGTGGTCCTGCAAC
TTTATCCGCCTCCATCCAGTCTATTAATTGTTGCCGGGAAGCTAGAGTAAGTAGTTCGCCAGTTAATAGT
TTGCGCAACGTTGTTGCCATTGCTGCAGGCATCGTGGTGTCACGCTCGTCGTTTGGTATGGCTTCATTCA
GCTCCGGTTCCCAACGATCAAGGCGAGTTACATGATCCCCCATGTTGTGCAAAAAAGCGGTTAGCTCCTT
CGGTCCTCCGATCGTTGTCAGAAGTAAGTTGGCCGCAGTGTTATCACTCATGGTTATGGCAGCACTGCAT
AATTCTCTTACTGTCATGCCATCCGTAAGATGCTTTTCTGTGACTGGTGAGTACTCAACCAAGTCATTCT
GAGAATAGTGTATGCGGCGACCGAGTTGCTCTTGCCCGGCGTCAATACGGGATAATACCGCGCCACATAG
CAGAACTTTAAAAGTGCTCATCATTGGAAAACGTTCTTCGGGGCGAAAACTCTCAAGGATCTTACCGCTG
TTGAGATCCAGTTCGATGTAACCCACTCGTGCACCCAACTGATCTTCAGCATCTTTTACTTTCACCAGCG
TTTCTGGGTGAGCAAAAACAGGAAGGCAAAATGCCGCAAAAAAGGGAATAAGGGCGACACGGAAATGTTG
AATACTCATACTCTTCCTTTTTCAATATTATTGAAGCATTTATCAGGGTTATTGTCTCATGAGCGGATAC
ATATTTGAATGTATTTAGAAAAATAAACAAATAGGGGTTCCGCGCACATTTCCCCGAAAAGTGCCACCTA
AATTGTAAGCGTTAATATTTTGTTAAAATTCGCGTTAAATTTTTGTTAAATCAGCTCATTTTTTAACCAA
TAGGCCGAAATCGGCAAAATCCCTTATAAATCAAAAGAATAGACCGAGATAGGGT
[37 nt withheld, positions 4536-4572]
AAAGAACGTGGACTCCAACGTCAAAGG
[49 nt withheld, positions 4600-4648]
T
[91 nt withheld, positions 4650-4740]
G
[124 nt withheld, positions 4742-4865]
CCCATTCGCCAATCCGGATATAGTTCCTCCTTTCAGCAAAAAACCCCTCAAGACCCGTTTAGAGGCCCCA
AGGGGTTATGCTAGTTATTGCTCAGCGGTGGCAGCAGCCAACTCAGCTTCCTTTCGGGCTTTGTTAGCAG
CCGGATCTCAGTGGTGGTGGTGGTGGTGCTCGAGTGCGGCCGCAAGCTTCGTCATCATGTGCATGATCTC
CTCGAAAAGTGCCACCTGACGTCAATGCCAATAGGATATCGGCATTTTCTTTTGCGTTTTTATTTGTTAA
CTGTTAATTGTCCTTGTTCAAGGATGCTGTCTTTGACAACAGATGTTTTCTTGCCTTTGATGTTCAGCAG
GAAGCTAGGCGCAAACGTTGATTGTTTGTCTGCGTAGAATCCTCTGTTTGTCATATAGCTTGTAATCACG
ACATTGTTTCCTTTCGCTTGAGGTACAGCGAAGTGTGAGTAAGTAAAGGTTACATCGTTAGGATCAAGAT
CCATTTTTAACACAAGGCCAGTTTTGTTCAGCGGCTTGTATGGGCCAGTTAAAGAATTAGAAACATAACC
AAGCATGTAAATATCGTTAGACGTAATGCCGTCAATCGTCATTTTTGATCCGCGGGAGTCAGTGAACAGG
TACCATTTGCCGTTCATTTTAAAGACGTTCGCGCGTTCAATTTCATCTGTTACTGTGTTAGATGCAATCA
GCGGTTTCATCACTTTTTTCAGTGTGTAATCATCGTTTAGCTCAATCATACCGAGAGCGCCGTTTGCTAA
CTCAGCCGTGCGTTTTTTATCGCTTTGCAGAAGTTTTTGACTTTCTTGACGGAAGAATGATGTGCTTTTG
CCATAGTATGCTTTGTTAAATAAAGATTCTTCGCCTTGGTAGCCATCTTCAGTTCCAGTGTTTGCTTCAA
ATACTAAGTATTTGTGGCCTTTATCTTCTACGTAGTGAGGATCTCTCAGCGTATGGTTGTCGCCTGAGCT
GTAGTTGCCTTCATCGATGAACTGCTGTACATTTTGATACGTTTTTCCGTCACCGTCAAAGATTGATTTA
TAATCCTCTACACCGTTGATGTTCAAAGAGCTGTCTGATGCTGATACGTTAACTTGTGCAGTTGTCAGTG
TTTGTTTGCCGTAATGTTTACCGGAGAAATCAGTGTAGAATAAACGGATTTTTCCGTCAGATGTAAATGT
GGCTGAACCTGACCATTCTTGTGTTTGGTCTTTTAGGATAGAATCATTTGCATCGAATTTGTCGCTGTCT
TTAAAGACGCGGCCAGCGTTTTTCCAGCTGTCAATAGAAGTTTCGCCGACTTTTTGATAGAACATGTAAA
TCGATGTGTCATCCGCATTTTTAGGATCTCCGGCTAATGCAAAGACGATGTGGTAGCCGTGATAGTTTGC
GACAGTGCCGTCAGTGTTTTGTAATGGCCAGCTGTCCCAAACGTCCAGGCCTTTTGCAGAAGAGATATTT
TTAATTGTGGACGAATCGAACTCAGGAACTTTATATTTTTCATTTTTTTGCTGTTCAGGGATTTGCAGCA
TATCATGGCGTGTAATATGGGAAATGCCGTATGTTTCCTTATATGGCTTTTGGTTCGTTTCTTTCGCAAA
CGCTTGAGTTGCGCCTCCTGCCAGCAGTGCGGTAGTAAAGGTTAATACTGTTGCTTGTTTTGCAAACTTT
TTGATGTTCATCGTTCATGTCTCCTTTTTTATGTACTGTGTTAGCGGTCTGCTTCTTCCAGCCCTCCTGT
TTGAAGATGGCAAGTTAGTTACGCACAATAAAAAAAGACCTAAAATATGTAAGGGGTGACGCCAAAGTAT
ACACTTTGCCCTTTACACATTTTAGGTCTTGCCTGCTTTATCAGTAACAAACCCGCGCGATTTACTTTTC
GACCTCATTCTATTAGACTCTCGTTTGGATTGCAACTGGTCTATTTTCCTCTTTTGTTTGATAGAAAATC
ATAAAAGGATTTGCAGACTACGGGCCTAAAGAACTAAAAAATCTATCTGTTTCTTTTCATTCTCTGTATT
TTTTATAGTTTCTGTTGCATGGGCATAAAGTTGCCTTTTTAATCACAATTCAGAAAATATCATAATATCT
CATTTCACTAAATAATAGTGAACGGCAGGTATATGTGGACGTCGCGGCCGCATAACTTCGTATAATGTAT
GCTATACGAAGTTATGGATCTTTCAGGAGGAGAACTCATATGGCTCTGGAAATACAAGTTTTCGGTACCC
AGATCTGGGCTGTCCATGTGCTGGCGTTCGAATTTAGCAGCAGCGGTTTCTTTCATACCAGAACCGCGTG
GCACCAGACCAGAAGAATGATGATGATGATGGTGCATATGGCCAGAACCAGAACCGGCCAGGTTAGCGTC
GAGGAACTCTTTCAACTGACCTTTAGACAGTGCACCCACTTTGGTTGCCGCCACTTCACCGTTTTTGAAC
AGCAGCAGAGTCGGGATACCACGGATGCCATATTTCGGCGCAGTGCCAGGGTTTTGATCGATGTTCAGTT
TTGCAACGGTCAGTTTGCCCTGATATTCGTCAGCGATTTCATCCAGAATCGGGGCGATCATTTTGCACGG
ACCGCACCACTCTGCCCAGAAATCGACGAGGATCGCCCCGTCCGCTTTGAGTACATCCGTGTCAAAACTG
TCGTCAGTCAGGTGAATAATTTTATCGCTCATATGTATATCTCCTTCTTAAAGTTAAACAAAATTATTTC
TAGAGGGGAATTGTTATCCGCTCACAATTCCCCTATAGTGAGTCGTATTAATTTCGCGGGATCGAGATCG
ATCTCGATCCTCTACGCCGGACGCATCGTGGCCGGCATCACCGGCGCCACAGGTGCGGTTGCTGGCGCCT
ATATCGCCGACATCACCGATGGGGAAGATCGGGCTCGCCACTTCGGGCTCATGAGCGCTTGTTTCGGCGT
GGGTATGGTGGCAGGCCCCGTGGCCGGGGGACTGTTGGGCGCCATCTCCTTGCATGCACCATTCCTTGCG
GCGGCGGTGC
Features (pLannotate 1.2.2; 23 found; start..end, strand, type, name):
     73..150     +  promoter       lacI promoter: lacI
    151..1233    +  CDS            lacI: lac repressor; lacI; The lac repressor binds to the lac operator to inhibit transcription in E. coli. This inhibition can be relieved by adding lactose or isopropyl-β-D-thiogalactopyranoside (IPTG).
   1246..1267    +  protein_bind   CAP binding site: CAP binding activates transcription in the presence of cAMP. E. coli catabolite activator protein
   1282..1573    +  CDS            TcR (fragment): tetracycline efflux protein; tet; confers resistance to tetracycline
   1645..2025    -  CDS            YPB1_ECOLX: Protein predicted: Swiss-Prot protein existence level 4. From Escherichia coli.
   2042..2233    +  CDS            rop: Rop protein, which maintains plasmids at low copy number; rop
   2335..2474    +  misc_feature   bom: basis of mobility region from pBR322
   2660..3248    -  rep_origin     ori: high-copy-number ColE1/pMB1/pBR322/pUC origin of replication
   3419..4279    -  CDS            AmpR: β-lactamase; bla; confers resistance to ampicillin, carbenicillin, and related antibiotics
   4280..4384    -  promoter       AmpR promoter: bla
   4437..4865    -  rep_origin     f1 ori (sequence partly withheld): f1 bacteriophage origin of replication; arrow indicates direction of (+) strand synthesis
   4902..4949    -  terminator     T7 terminator: transcription terminator for bacteriophage T7 RNA polymerase
   4957..5006    -  CDS            SET1 (fragment): solubility-enhancement tag derived from T7 phage gene 10B
   5016..5033    -  CDS            9xHis (fragment): 9xHis affinity tag
   5135..6556    -  CDS            SacB: secreted levansucrase that renders bacterial growth sensitive to sucrose; Bacillus subtilis sacB; negative selection marker
   6557..7002    -  promoter       sacB promoter: sacR; sacB promoter and control region
   7017..7050    -  protein_bind   loxP: Cre-mediated recombination occurs in the 8-bp core sequence (GCATACAT). Cre recombinase
   7114..7158    -  CDS            S-Tag: affinity and epitope tag derived from pancreatic ribonuclease A
   7231..7557    -  CDS            TrxA: E. coli thioredoxin; trxA
   7565..7587    -  RBS            RBS: efficient ribosome binding site from bacteriophage T7 gene 10 (Olins and Rangwala, 1989)
   7602..7626    -  protein_bind   lac operator: The lac repressor binds to the lac operator to inhibit transcription in E. coli. This inhibition can be relieved by adding lactose or isopropyl-β-D-thiogalactopyranoside (IPTG). lac repressor encoded by lacI
   7627..7645    -  promoter       T7 promoter: promoter for bacteriophage T7 RNA polymerase
   7671..65      +  CDS            TcR (fragment) (across the origin): tetracycline efflux protein; tet; confers resistance to tetracycline
