[The description below was written by a language model from this plasmid's Addgene catalogue record and pLannotate feature annotations shown in this document.]
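Description:
pET32a-LIC is an empty bacterial expression backbone derived from pET32a and adapted for ligation-independent cloning, intended for producing recombinant proteins in E. coli as N-terminal fusions. It replicates from a pBR322-type ColE1 origin accompanied by the rop gene and the bom mobility region, consistent with its listing as low copy, and is selected with ampicillin through the β-lactamase gene. An f1 origin is also present. Short remnants of the tetracycline resistance gene annotated around the lacI region are nonfunctional leftovers of the pBR322 ancestry.

Expression is driven by a T7 promoter with an adjacent lac operator, and the plasmid carries its own lacI gene. Transcription therefore depends on a host supplying T7 RNA polymerase and is held off until induction with IPTG. Downstream of the T7 gene 10 ribosome binding site, the reading frame encodes E. coli thioredoxin (a solubility-enhancing partner), followed according to the catalogue entry by a 6xHis tag, a thrombin site, an S-tag and a TEV protease site. The automated annotation marks only TrxA and the S-tag in this stretch, so the other elements rest on the depositor's description. These tags allow affinity purification and detection, and the protease sites allow removal of the fusion partner.

The cloning position is occupied by a stuffer containing a loxP site and the sacB levansucrase gene with its own promoter. Because sacB makes cells sucrose-sensitive, it likely serves as counter-selection against uncut or parental vector once an insert replaces it, though the record does not state this. A His-tag fragment and the T7 terminator lie downstream of the stuffer.
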