Addgene plasmid #62310: pET32a-LIC
Purpose: (Empty Backbone) E. coli expression vector with N-terminal Trx-tag, 6X His-tag, thrombin site, S-tag, and TEV
Depositing lab: Cheryl Arrowsmith. Depositing organization: University of Toronto.
Backbone
  Vector backbone: pET32a
  Backbone manufacturer: Structural Genomics Consortium
  Vector type: Bacterial Expression
  Promoter: T7-lacO
  Tag / fusion protein: Trx-Tag (N terminal on backbone); 6xHis (N terminal on backbone); S-tag (N terminal on backbone)
Growth in bacteria
  Bacterial resistance: Ampicillin, 100 μg/mL
  Growth temperature: 37°C
  Growth strain: DH5alpha
  Copy number: Low Copy
Gene/Insert
  Cloning method: Ligation Independent Cloning
  Sequencing primers: 5′ T7-Fwd; 3′ T7-Rev
Terms and licenses: Academic/Nonprofit Terms; Industry Terms: Not Available to Industry
Depositor comments: GenBank Accession: EF442786
How to cite: pET32a-LIC was a gift from Cheryl Arrowsmith (Addgene plasmid # 62310 ; http://n2t.net/addgene:62310 ; RRID:Addgene_62310)
