>Addgene plasmid #62310 | pET32a-LIC | addgene partial sequence | sequence record 103889 | T7 5'-TAATACGACTCACTATAGGG-3'
AGATATACATATGAGCGATAAAATTATTCACCTGACTGACGACAGTTTTGACACGGATGTACTCAAAGCG
GACGGGGCGATCCTCGTCGATTTCTGGGCAGAGTGGTGCGGTCCGTGCAAAATGATCGCCCCGATTCTGG
ATGAAATCGCTGACGAATATCAGGGCAAACTGACCGTTGCAAAACTGAACATCGATCAAAACCCTGGCAC
TGCGCCGAAATATGGCATCCGTGGTATCCCGACTCTGCTGCTGTTCAAAAACGGTGAAGTGGCGGCAACC
AAAGTGGGTGCACTGTCTAAAGGTCAGTTGAAAGAGTTCCTCGACGCTAACCTGGCCGGTTCTGGTTCTG
GCCATATGCACCATCATCATCATCATTCTTCTGGTCTGGTGCCACGCGGTTCTGGTATGAAAGAAACCGC
TGCTGCTAAATTCGAACGCCAGCACATGGACAGCCCAGATCTGGGTACCGAAAACTTGTATTTCCAGAGC
CATATGAGTTCTCCTCCTGAAAGATCCATAACTTCGTATAGCATACATTATACGAAGTTATGCGGCCGCG
ACGTCCACATATACCTGCCGTTCACTATTATTTAGTGAAATGAGATATTATGATATTTTCTGAATTGTGA
TTAAAAAGGCAACTTTATGCCCATGCAACAGAAACTATAAAAAATACAGAGAATG
