>Addgene plasmid #62310 | pET32a-LIC | addgene partial sequence | sequence record 105931 | T7term 5'-GCTAGTTATTGCTCAGCGG-3'
TGGTGGTGGTGGTGGTGCTCGAGTGCGGCGCAAGCTTCGTCATCATGTGCATGATCTCCTCGAAAAGTGC
CACCTGACGTCAATGCCAATAGGATATCGGCATTTTCTTTTGCGTTTTTATTTGTTAACTGTTAATTGTC
CTTGTTCAAGGATGCTGTCTTTGACAACAGATGTTTTCTTGCCTTTGATGTTCAGCAGGAAGCTAGGCGC
AAACGTTGATTGTTTGTCTGCGTAGAATCCTCTGTTTGTCATATAGCTTGTAATCACGACATTGTTTCCT
TTCGCTTGAGGTACAGCGAAGTGTGAGTAAGTAAAGGTTACATCGTTAGGATCAAGATCCATTTTTAACA
CAAGGCCAGTTTTGTTCAGCGGCTTGTATGGGCCAGTTAAAGAATTAGAAACATAACCAAGCATGTAAAT
ATCGTTAGACGTAATGCCGTCAATCGTCATTTTTGATCCGCGGGAGTCAGTGAACAGGTACCATTTGCCG
TTCATTTTAAAGACGTTCGCGCGTTCAATTTCATCTGTTACTGTGTTAGATGCAATCAGCGGTTTCATCA
CTTTTTTCAGTGTGTAATCATCGTTTAGCTC
